Addgene plasmid #220485: pET28a_PA1472_Cterm_His
Purpose: heterologous expression of PA1472 for protein purification
Depositing lab: Emily Balskus. Depositing organization: Harvard University. Publication: A metabolomics pipeline highlights microbial metabolism in bloodstream infections. Mayers JR, Varon J, Zhou RR, Daniel-Ivad M, Beaulieu C, Bholse A, Glasser NR, Lichtenauer FM, Ng J, Vera MP, Huttenhower C, Perrella MA, Clish CB, Zhao SD, Baron RM, Balskus EP. Cell. 2024 Jun 11:S0092-8674(24)00579-8. doi: 10.1016/j.cell.2024.05.035. PubMed 38885650.
Backbone
  Vector backbone: pET28a
  Vector type: Bacterial Expression
Growth in bacteria
  Bacterial resistance: Kanamycin, 50 μg/mL
  Growth temperature: 37°C
  Growth strain: DH5alpha
  Copy number: High Copy
Gene/Insert
  Gene/Insert name: PA1472
  Species: P. aeruginosa
  Mutation: none
  Tag / fusion protein: 6xHs (C terminal on insert)
  Cloning method: Gibson Cloning
Terms and licenses: Academic/Nonprofit Terms; Industry Terms: Not Available to Industry
How to cite: pET28a_PA1472_Cterm_His was a gift from Emily Balskus (Addgene plasmid # 220485 ; http://n2t.net/addgene:220485 ; RRID:Addgene_220485)
