[The description below was written by a language model from this plasmid's Addgene catalogue record and pLannotate feature annotations shown in this document.]
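Description:
pET28a_PA1472_Cterm_His is a bacterial expression plasmid built on the pET28a backbone for heterologous production of the Pseudomonas aeruginosa protein PA1472 in E. coli, with the stated aim of purifying the protein. The unmutated PA1472 coding sequence was inserted by Gibson assembly and carries a C-terminal hexahistidine tag, which allows capture by immobilised metal affinity chromatography. The record does not describe the function of PA1472.

The full sequenced plasmid (about 5.8 kb) shows the standard pET expression cassette: a T7 promoter followed directly by a lac operator, the strong ribosome binding site from phage T7 gene 10, an unannotated gap of roughly 570 bp that corresponds to the position of the insert, a His-tag coding stretch (annotated as a fragment of a longer His tag, consistent with 6xHis), and the T7 terminator. A short "SET1" fragment called just before the terminator is probably a similarity hit to T7-derived backbone sequence rather than a functional solubility tag. Transcription depends on T7 RNA polymerase, so expression requires a host that supplies it. The plasmid-borne lacI gene with its own promoter provides lac repressor to keep the cassette off until it is induced with IPTG.

Propagation relies on a ColE1/pBR322-type origin accompanied by rop and the bom site. The catalogue lists the plasmid as high copy, although rop normally restrains copy number. Selection is by kanamycin through the aph(3')-Ia gene. An f1 origin is also present. The tetracycline-resistance fragments and the AmpR promoter fragment are non-functional backbone remnants.
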