Features (pLannotate 1.2.2; 18 found; start..end, strand, type, name):
     65..256     -  CDS            rop: Rop protein, which maintains plasmids at low copy number; rop
    273..653     +  CDS            YPB1_ECOLX: Protein predicted: Swiss-Prot protein existence level 4. From Escherichia coli.
    725..1016    -  CDS            TcR (fragment): tetracycline efflux protein; tet; confers resistance to tetracycline
   1031..1052    -  protein_bind   CAP binding site: CAP binding activates transcription in the presence of cAMP. E. coli catabolite activator protein
   1065..2147    -  CDS            lacI: lac repressor; lacI; The lac repressor binds to the lac operator to inhibit transcription in E. coli. This inhibition can be relieved by adding lactose or isopropyl-β-D-thiogalactopyranoside (IPTG).
   2148..2225    -  promoter       lacI promoter: lacI
   2233..2512    -  CDS            TcR (fragment): tetracycline efflux protein; tet; confers resistance to tetracycline
   2534..2552    +  promoter       T7 promoter: promoter for bacteriophage T7 RNA polymerase
   2553..2577    +  protein_bind   lac operator: The lac repressor binds to the lac operator to inhibit transcription in E. coli. This inhibition can be relieved by adding lactose or isopropyl-β-D-thiogalactopyranoside (IPTG). lac repressor encoded by lacI
   2592..2614    +  RBS            RBS: efficient ribosome binding site from bacteriophage T7 gene 10 (Olins and Rangwala, 1989)
   3182..3199    +  CDS            9xHis (fragment): 9xHis affinity tag
   3209..3258    +  CDS            SET1 (fragment): solubility-enhancement tag derived from T7 phage gene 10B
   3266..3313    +  terminator     T7 terminator: transcription terminator for bacteriophage T7 RNA polymerase
   3350..3778    +  rep_origin     f1 ori (sequence partly withheld): f1 bacteriophage origin of replication; arrow indicates direction of (+) strand synthesis
   3831..3888    +  promoter       AmpR promoter (fragment): bla
   3897..4712    -  CDS            KanR: aminoglycoside phosphotransferase; aph(3')-Ia; confers resistance to kanamycin in bacteria or G418 (Geneticin®) in eukaryotes
   4834..5422    +  rep_origin     ori: high-copy-number ColE1/pMB1/pBR322/pUC origin of replication
   5608..5747    -  misc_feature   bom: basis of mobility region from pBR322
>Addgene plasmid #220485 | pET28a_PA1472_Cterm_His | addgene full sequence | sequence record 437239 | Addgene NGS Result
GGGCTTGTCTGCTCCCGGCATCCGCTTACAGACAAGCTGTGACCGTCTCCGGGAGCTGCATGTGTCAGAG
GTTTTCACCGTCATCACCGAAACGCGCGAGGCAGCTGCGGTAAAGCTCATCAGCGTGGTCGTGAAGCGAT
TCACAGATGTCTGCCTGTTCATCCGCGTCCAGCTCGTTGAGTTTCTCCAGAAGCGTTAATGTCTGGCTTC
TGATAAAGCGGGCCATGTTAAGGGCGGTTTTTTCCTGTTTGGTCACTGATGCCTCCGTGTAAGGGGGATT
TCTGTTCATGGGGGTAATGATACCGATGAAACGAGAGAGGATGCTCACGATACGGGTTACTGATGATGAA
CATGCCCGGTTACTGGAACGTTGTGAGGGTAAACAACTGGCGGTATGGATGCGGCGGGACCAGAGAAAAA
TCACTCAGGGTCAATGCCAGCGCTTCGTTAATACAGATGTAGGTGTTCCACAGGGTAGCCAGCAGCATCC
TGCGATGCAGATCCGGAACATAATGGTGCAGGGCGCTGACTTCCGCGTTTCCAGACTTTACGAAACACGG
AAACCGAAGACCATTCATGTTGTTGCTCAGGTCGCAGACGTTTTGCAGCAGCAGTCGCTTCACGTTCGCT
CGCGTATCGGTGATTCATTCTGCTAACCAGTAAGGCAACCCCGCCAGCCTAGCCGGGTCCTCAACGACAG
GAGCACGATCATGCGCACCCGTGGGGCCGCCATGCCGGCGATAATGGCCTGCTTCTCGCCGAAACGTTTG
GTGGCGGGACCAGTGACGAAGGCTTGAGCGAGGGCGTGCAAGATTCCGAATACCGCAAGCGACAGGCCGA
TCATCGTCGCGCTCCAGCGAAAGCGGTCCTCGCCGAAAATGACCCAGAGCGCTGCCGGCACCTGTCCTAC
GAGTTGCATGATAAAGAAGACAGTCATAAGTGCGGCGACGATAGTCATGCCCCGCGCCCACCGGAAGGAG
CTGACTGGGTTGAAGGCTCTCAAGGGCATCGGTCGAGATCCCGGTGCCTAATGAGTGAGCTAACTTACAT
TAATTGCGTTGCGCTCACTGCCCGCTTTCCAGTCGGGAAACCTGTCGTGCCAGCTGCATTAATGAATCGG
CCAACGCGCGGGGAGAGGCGGTTTGCGTATTGGGCGCCAGGGTGGTTTTTCTTTTCACCAGTGAGACGGG
CAACAGCTGATTGCCCTTCACCGCCTGGCCCTGAGAGAGTTGCAGCAAGCGGTCCACGCTGGTTTGCCCC
AGCAGGCGAAAATCCTGTTTGATGGTGGTTAACGGCGGGATATAACATGAGCTGTCTTCGGTATCGTCGT
ATCCCACTACCGAGATATCCGCACCAACGCGCAGCCCGGACTCGGTAATGGCGCGCATTGCGCCCAGCGC
CATCTGATCGTTGGCAACCAGCATCGCAGTGGGAACGATGCCCTCATTCAGCATTTGCATGGTTTGTTGA
AAACCGGACATGGCACTCCAGTCGCCTTCCCGTTCCGCTATCGGCTGAATTTGATTGCGAGTGAGATATT
TATGCCAGCCAGCCAGACGCAGACGCGCCGAGACAGAACTTAATGGGCCCGCTAACAGCGCGATTTGCTG
GTGACCCAATGCGACCAGATGCTCCACGCCCAGTCGCGTACCGTCTTCATGGGAGAAAATAATACTGTTG
ATGGGTGTCTGGTCAGAGACATCAAGAAATAACGCCGGAACATTAGTGCAGGCAGCTTCCACAGCAATGG
CATCCTGGTCATCCAGCGGATAGTTAATGATCAGCCCACTGACGCGTTGCGCGAGAAGATTGTGCACCGC
CGCTTTACAGGCTTCGACGCCGCTTCGTTCTACCATCGACACCACCACGCTGGCACCCAGTTGATCGGCG
CGAGATTTAATCGCCGCGACAATTTGCGACGGCGCGTGCAGGGCCAGACTGGAGGTGGCAACGCCAATCA
GCAACGACTGTTTGCCCGCCAGTTGTTGTGCCACGCGGTTGGGAATGTAATTCAGCTCCGCCATCGCCGC
TTCCACTTTTTCCCGCGTTTTCGCAGAAACGTGGCTGGCCTGGTTCACCACGCGGGAAACGGTCTGATAA
GAGACACCGGCATACTCTGCGACATCGTATAACGTTACTGGTTTCACATTCACCACCCTGAATTGACTCT
CTTCCGGGCGCTATCATGCCATACCGCGAAAGGTTTTGCGCCATTCGATGGTGTCCGGGATCTCGACGCT
CTCCCTTATGCGACTCCTGCATTAGGAAGCAGCCCAGTAGTAGGTTGAGGCCGTTGAGCACCGCCGCCGC
AAGGAATGGTGCATGCAAGGAGATGGCGCCCAACAGTCCCCCGGCCACGGGGCCTGCCACCATACCCACG
CCGAAACAAGCGCTCATGAGCCCGAAGTGGCGAGCCCGATCTTCCCCATCGGTGATGTCGGCGATATAGG
CGCCAGCAACCGCACCTGTGGCGCCGGTGATGCCGGCCACGATGCGTCCGGCGTAGAGGATCGAGATCTC
GATCCCGCGAAATTAATACGACTCACTATAGGGGAATTGTGAGCGGATAACAATTCCCCTCTAGAAATAA
TTTTGTTTAACTTTAAGAAGGAGATATACCATGATGAACTTTGTTTTTCCGCATCCGCTGGATACACCGC
GTCTGCGTCTGCGCACCTTTCGTGAAGAAGATGCAGCACCGCTGTTTGCAATGATGAGCGATCCGGAAGT
TATGCGTTATTGGAATACCCCTCCGTGGACCACACCGGCACAGGCACGTGAAGCAATTCTGCGTGATAGC
CAGGCACTGGTTGATGGTGAATATCTGAATCTGGCAATTGAACGTCGTGAAGATGGTCAGCTGCTGGGTA
GCTGTATTCTGTTTCATTTTGAAAAAGGTAGCCGTCGTGCAGAACTGGGTTATTGTCTGGCACGTGCAGC
ACAAGGTCGTGGTTATATGGGTGAAGCACTGCGTCGTCTGCTGGCATTTGCATTTGATGAAATTGATCTG
AATCGTCTGGAAGCAGAAATCGATCCGCGTAATCGTCCGAGCGCAGCAAGCCTGGAACGTCTGGGTTTTC
GTCAAGAAGGCCTGCTGGCACAGCGTTGGATTGTTAGCGGTGAAGTTAGCGATAGCGCACTGTATGGACT
GCTGGCAGAACATTGGCGTAATCGCCTCGAGCACCACCACCACCACCACTGAGATCCGGCTGCTAACAAA
GCCCGAAAGGAAGCTGAGTTGGCTGCTGCCACCGCTGAGCAATAACTAGCATAACCCCTTGGGGCCTCTA
AACGGGTCTTGAGGGGTTTTTTGCTGAAAGGAGGAACTATATCCGGATTGGCGAATGGG
[124 nt withheld, positions 3350-3473]
C
[91 nt withheld, positions 3475-3565]
A
[49 nt withheld, positions 3567-3615]
CCTTTGACGTTGGAGTCCACGTTCTTT
[37 nt withheld, positions 3643-3679]
ACCCTATCTCGGTCTATTCTTTTGATTTATAAGGGATTTTGCCGATTTCGGCCTATTGGTTAAAAAATGA
GCTGATTTAACAAAAATTTAACGCGAATTTTAACAAAATATTAACGCTTACAATTTAGGTGGCACTTTTC
GGGGAAATGTGCGCGGAACCCCTATTTGTTTATTTTTCTAAATACATTCAAATATGTATCCGCTCATGAA
TTAATTCTTAGAAAAACTCATCGAGCATCAAATGAAACTGCAATTTATTCATATCAGGATTATCAATACC
ATATTTTTGAAAAAGCCGTTTCTGTAATGAAGGAGAAAACTCACCGAGGCAGTTCCATAGGATGGCAAGA
TCCTGGTATCGGTCTGCGATTCCGACTCGTCCAACATCAATACAACCTATTAATTTCCCCTCGTCAAAAA
TAAGGTTATCAAGTGAGAAATCACCATGAGTGACGACTGAATCCGGTGAGAATGGCAAAAGTTTATGCAT
TTCTTTCCAGACTTGTTCAACAGGCCAGCCATTACGCTCGTCATCAAAATCACTCGCATCAACCAAACCG
TTATTCATTCGTGATTGCGCCTGAGCGAGACGAAATACGCGATCGCTGTTAAAAGGACAATTACAAACAG
GAATCGAATGCAACCGGCGCAGGAACACTGCCAGCGCATCAACAATATTTTCACCTGAATCAGGATATTC
TTCTAATACCTGGAATGCTGTTTTCCCGGGGATCGCAGTGGTGAGTAACCATGCATCATCAGGAGTACGG
ATAAAATGCTTGATGGTCGGAAGAGGCATAAATTCCGTCAGCCAGTTTAGTCTGACCATCTCATCTGTAA
CATCATTGGCAACGCTACCTTTGCCATGTTTCAGAAACAACTCTGGCGCATCGGGCTTCCCATACAATCG
ATAGATTGTCGCACCTGATTGCCCGACATTATCGCGAGCCCATTTATACCCATATAAATCAGCATCCATG
TTGGAATTTAATCGCGGCCTAGAGCAAGACGTTTCCCGTTGAATATGGCTCATAACACCCCTTGTATTAC
TGTTTATGTAAGCAGACAGTTTTATTGTTCATGACCAAAATCCCTTAACGTGAGTTTTCGTTCCACTGAG
CGTCAGACCCCGTAGAAAAGATCAAAGGATCTTCTTGAGATCCTTTTTTTCTGCGCGTAATCTGCTGCTT
GCAAACAAAAAAACCACCGCTACCAGCGGTGGTTTGTTTGCCGGATCAAGAGCTACCAACTCTTTTTCCG
AAGGTAACTGGCTTCAGCAGAGCGCAGATACCAAATACTGTCCTTCTAGTGTAGCCGTAGTTAGGCCACC
ACTTCAAGAACTCTGTAGCACCGCCTACATACCTCGCTCTGCTAATCCTGTTACCAGTGGCTGCTGCCAG
TGGCGATAAGTCGTGTCTTACCGGGTTGGACTCAAGACGATAGTTACCGGATAAGGCGCAGCGGTCGGGC
TGAACGGGGGGTTCGTGCACACAGCCCAGCTTGGAGCGAACGACCTACACCGAACTGAGATACCTACAGC
GTGAGCTATGAGAAAGCGCCACGCTTCCCGAAGGGAGAAAGGCGGACAGGTATCCGGTAAGCGGCAGGGT
CGGAACAGGAGAGCGCACGAGGGAGCTTCCAGGGGGAAACGCCTGGTATCTTTATAGTCCTGTCGGGTTT
CGCCACCTCTGACTTGAGCGTCGATTTTTGTGATGCTCGTCAGGGGGGCGGAGCCTATGGAAAAACGCCA
GCAACGCGGCCTTTTTACGGTTCCTGGCCTTTTGCTGGCCTTTTGCTCACATGTTCTTTCCTGCGTTATC
CCCTGATTCTGTGGATAACCGTATTACCGCCTTTGAGTGAGCTGATACCGCTCGCCGCAGCCGAACGACC
GAGCGCAGCGAGTCAGTGAGCGAGGAAGCGGAAGAGCGCCTGATGCGGTATTTTCTCCTTACGCATCTGT
GCGGTATTTCACACCGCAATGGTGCACTCTCAGTACAATCTGCTCTGATGCCGCATAGTTAAGCCAGTAT
ACACTCCGCTATCGCTACGTGACTGGGTCATGGCTGCGCCCCGACACCCGCCAACACCCGCTGACGCGCC
CTGAC
